>Addgene plasmid #157319 | pD649-HAsp-NECTIN4-COMP5AP-AviTag-9xHis | addgene full sequence | sequence record 404173 | Addgene NGS Result
TTTCAATATTATTGAAGCATTTATCAGGGTTATTGTCTCATGAGCGGATACATATTTGAATGTATTTAGA
AAAATAAACAAATAGGGGTCAGTGTTACAACCAATTAACCAATTCTGAACATTATCGCGAGCCCATTTAT
ACCTGAATATGGCTCATAACACCCCTTGCTCATGACCAAAATCCCTTAACGTGAGTTACGCGCGCGTCGT
TCCACTGAGCGTCAGACCCCGTAGAAAAGATCAAAGGATCTTCTTGAGATCCTTTTTTTCTGCGCGTAAT
CTGCTGCTTGCAAACAAAAAAACCACCGCTACCAGCGGTGGTTTGTTTGCCGGATCAAGAGCTACCAACT
CTTTTTCCGAAGGTAACTGGCTTCAGCAGAGCGCAGATACCAAATACTGTTCTTCTAGTGTAGCCGTAGT
TAGCCCACCACTTCAAGAACTCTGTAGCACCGCCTACATACCTCGCTCTGCTAATCCTGTTACCAGTGGC
TGCTGCCAGTGGCGATAAGTCGTGTCTTACCGGGTTGGACTCAAGACGATAGTTACCGGATAAGGCGCAG
CGGTCGGGCTGAACGGGGGGTTCGTGCACACAGCCCAGCTTGGAGCGAACGACCTACACCGAACTGAGAT
ACCTACAGCGTGAGCTATGAGAAAGCGCCACGCTTCCCGAAGGGAGAAAGGCGGACAGGTATCCGGTAAG
CGGCAGGGTCGGAACAGGAGAGCGCACGAGGGAGCTTCCAGGGGGAAACGCCTGGTATCTTTATAGTCCT
GTCGGGTTTCGCCACCTCTGACTTGAGCGTCGATTTTTGTGATGCTCGTCAGGGGGGCGGAGCCTATGGA
AAAACGCCAGCAACGCGGCCTTTTTACGGTTCCTGGCCTTTTGCTGGCCTTTTGCTCACATGTTCTTTCC
TGCGTTATCCCCTGATTCTGTGGATAACCGTATTACCGCCTTTGAGTGAGCTGATACCGCTCGCCGCAGC
CGAACGACCGAGCGCAGCGAGTCAGTGAGCGAGGAAGCGGAAGGCGAGAGTAGGGAACTGCCAGGCATCA
AACTAAGCAGAAGGCCCCTGACGGATGGCCTTTTTGCGTTTCTACAAACTCTTTCTGTGTTGTAAAACGA
CGGCCAGTCTTAAGCTCGGGCCCCCTGGGCGGTTCTGATAACGAGTAATCGTTAATCCGCAAATAACGTA
AAAACCCGCTTCGGCGGGTTTTTTTATGGGGGGAGTTTAGGGAAAGAGCATTTGTCAGAATATTTAAGGG
CGCCTGTCACTTTGCTTGATATATGAGAATTATTTAACCTTATAAATGAGAAAAAAGCAACGCACTTTAA
ATAAGATACGTTGCTTTTTCGATTGATGAACACCTATAATTAAACTATTCATCTATTATTTATGATTTTT
TGTATATACAATATTTCTAGTTTGTTAAAGAGAATTAAGAAAATAAATCTCGAAAATAATAAAGGGAAAA
TCAGTTTTTGATATCAAAATTATACATGTCAACGATAATACAAAATATAATACAAACTATAAGATGTTAT
CAGTATTTATTATCATTTAGAATAAATTTTGTGTCGCCCTTAATTGTGAGCGGATAACAATTACGAGCTT
CATGCACAGTGGCGTTGACTCAATATTGGCCATTAGCCATATTATTCATTGGTTATATAGCATAAATCAA
TATTGGCTATTGGCCATTGCATACGTTGTATCTATATCATAATATGTACATTTATATTGGCTCATGTCCA
ATATGACCGCCATGTTGGCATTGATTATTGACTAGTTATTAATAGTAATCAATTACGGGGTCATTAGTTC
ATAGCCCATATATGGAGTTCCGCGTTACATAACTTACGGTAAATGGCCCGCCTGGCTGACCGCCCAACGA
CCCCCGCCCATTGACGTCAATAATGACGTATGTTCCCATAGTAACGCCAATAGGGACTTTCCATTGACGT
CAATGGGTGGAGTATTTACGGTAAACTGCCCACTTGGCAGTACATCAAGTGTATCATATGCCAAGTACGC
CCCCTATTGACGTCAATGACGGTAAATGGCCCGCCTGGCATTATGCCCAGTACATGACCTTATGGGACTT
TCCTACTTGGCAGTACATCTACGTATTAGTCATCGCTATTACCATGGTGATGCGGTTTTGGCAGTACATC
AATGGGCGTGGATAGCGGTTTGACTCACGGGGATTTCCAAGTCTCCACCCCATTGACGTCAATGGGAGTT
TGTTTTGGCACCAAAATCAACGGGACTTTCCAAAATGTCGTAACAACTCCGCCCCATTGACGCAAATGGG
CGGTAGGCGTGTACGGTGGGAGGTCTATATAAGCAGAGCTCGTTTAGTGAACCGTCAGATCGCCTGGAGA
CGCCATCCACGCTGTTTTGACCTCCATAGAAGACACCGGGACCGATCCAGCCTCCGCGGCCGGGAACGGT
GCATTGGAACGCGGATTCCCCGTGCCAAGAGTGACGTAAGTACCGCCTATAGAGTCTATAGGCCCACCCC
CTTGGCTTCGTTAGAACGCGGCTACAATTAATACATAACCTTATGTATCATACACATACGATTTAGGTGA
CACTATAGAATAACATCCACTTTGCCTTTCTCTCCACAGGTGTCCACTCCCAGGTCCAACTGCACCTCGG
TTCTATCGAAAACGCGCCTGCTAGCGCCACCATGAAGACCATCATTGCCCTGAGCTACATCTTCTGCCTG
GTGTTCGCTGCGGCCGCCGGCGAACTGGAAACATCTGATGTGGTTACAGTGGTGCTCGGCCAGGATGCCA
AGCTGCCCTGTTTTTACAGAGGCGACTCTGGCGAGCAAGTCGGACAAGTGGCTTGGGCTAGAGTTGATGC
TGGCGAAGGCGCTCAAGAACTGGCCCTGCTGCACTCTAAGTACGGACTGCATGTGTCCCCAGCCTACGAG
GGAAGAGTTGAACAGCCGCCTCCTCCTAGAAACCCTCTGGATGGAAGCGTGCTGCTGAGAAATGCCGTGC
AGGCCGATGAGGGCGAGTACGAGTGTAGAGTGTCTACCTTTCCAGCCGGCAGCTTCCAGGCCAGACTGAG
ACTGAGAGTTCTGGTGCCTCCTCTGCCTTCTCTGAACCCTGGACCTGCTCTGGAAGAAGGCCAAGGACTG
ACACTGGCCGCCTCTTGTACAGCCGAAGGATCTCCTGCTCCTAGCGTGACCTGGGATACCGAAGTGAAGG
GCACCACCAGCAGCAGAAGCTTCAAGCACAGTAGATCTGCCGCCGTGACCAGCGAGTTTCATCTGGTGCC
CAGCAGATCCATGAACGGCCAGCCTCTGACATGCGTGGTGTCTCATCCTGGACTGCTGCAGGACCAGAGA
ATCACCCACATCCTGCACGTGTCCTTTCTGGCCGAGGCCTCTGTTAGAGGACTGGAAGATCAGAACCTGT
GGCACATCGGCAGAGAAGGGGCCATGCTGAAGTGTCTGTCTGAGGGACAGCCTCCTCCAAGCTACAACTG
GACAAGACTGGATGGCCCTCTGCCTAGCGGAGTCAGAGTGGATGGCGATACACTGGGCTTTCCACCTCTG
ACAACAGAGCACAGCGGCATCTACGTGTGCCACGTGTCCAACGAGTTCAGCAGCAGGGATAGCCAAGTGA
CCGTGGACGTGCTGGACCCTCAAGAGGATTCTGGCAAACAGGTGGACCTGGTGTCCGCCTCTGGCGCGCC
GGAAGATCAAGTTGATCCAAGATTGATTGATGGCAAGGGCGGATCTCTGGAGGTGCTGTTCCAGGGACCA
GGCGGAAGCGGCAATCCCGGCGGCGATCTGGCCCCCCAGATGCTGCGCGAGCTGCAGGAGACCAATGCCG
CCCTGCAGGACGTGCGCGAGCTGCTGCGCCACCGCGTGAAGGAGATCACCTTCCTGAAGAACACCGTGAT
GGAGTGCGACGCCTGCGGTATGCAGCCCTCTAGAGGCTCCGGCTCCATCATCCCAGTTGAGGAGGAGAAC
CCGGACTTCTGGAACCGCGAGGCAGCCGAGGCCCTGGGTGCCGCCAAGAAGCTGCAGCCTGCACAGACAG
CCGCCAAGAACCTCATCATCTTCCTGGGCGATGGGATGGGGGTGTCTACGGTGACAGCTGCCAGGATCCT
AAAAGGGCAGAAGAAGGACAAACTGGGGCCTGAGATACCCCTGGCCATGGACCGCTTCCCATATGTGGCT
CTGTCCAAGACATACAATGTAGACAAACATGTGCCAGACAGTGGAGCCACAGCCACGGCCTACCTGTGCG
GGGTCAAGGGCAACTTCCAGACCATTGGCTTGAGTGCAGCCGCCCGCTTTAACCAGTGCAACACGACACG
CGGCAACGAGGTCATCTCCGTGATGAATCGGGCCAAGAAAGCAGGGAAGTCAGTGGGAGTGGTAACCACC
ACACGAGTGCAGCACGCCTCGCCAGCCGGCACCTACGCCCACACGGTGAACCGCAACTGGTACTCGGACG
CCGACGTGCCTGCCTCGGCCCGCCAGGAGGGGTGCCAGGACATCGCTACGCAGCTCATCTCCAACATGGA
CATTGACGTGATCCTAGGTGGAGGCCGAAAGTACATGTTTCGCATGGGAACCCCAGACCCTGAGTACCCA
GATGACTACAGCCAAGGTGGGACCAGGCTGGACGGGAAGAATCTGGTGCAGGAATGGCTGGCGAAGCGCC
AGGGTGCCCGGTATGTGTGGAACCGCACTGAGCTCATGCAGGCTTCCCTGGACCCGTCTGTGACCCATCT
CATGGGTCTCTTTGAGCCTGGAGACATGAAATACGAGATCCACCGAGACTCCACACTGGACCCCTCCCTG
ATGGAGATGACAGAGGCTGCCCTGCGCCTGCTGAGCAGGAACCCCCGCGGCTTCTTCCTCTTCGTGGAGG
GTGGTCGCATCGACCATGGTCATCATGAAAGCAGGGCTTACCGGGCACTGACTGAGACGATCATGTTCGA
CGACGCCATTGAGAGGGCGGGCCAGCTCACCAGCGAGGAGGACACGCTGAGCCTCGTCACTGCCGACCAC
TCCCACGTCTTCTCCTTCGGAGGCTACCCCCTGCGAGGGAGCTCCATCTTCGGGCTGGCCCCTGGCAAGG
CCCGGGACAGGAAGGCCTACACGGTCCTCCTATACGGAAACGGTCCAGGCTATGTGCTCAAGGACGGCGC
CCGGCCGGATGTTACCGAGAGCGAGAGCGGGAGCCCCGAGTATCGGCAGCAGTCAGCAGTGCCCCTGGAC
GAAGAGACCCACGCAGGCGAGGACGTGGCGGTGTTCGCGCGCGGCCCGCAGGCGCACCTGGTTCACGGCG
TGCAGGAGCAGACCTTCATAGCGCACGTCATGGCCTTCGCCGCCTGCCTGGAGCCCTACACCGCCTGCGA
CCTGGCGCCCCCCGCCGGCACCACCGACGCCGCGCACCCGGGTGGCGGAGGACTGAACGACATCTTCGAG
GCTCAGAAAATCGAATGGCACGAACATCACCATCACCATCACCATCACCATTAAGGCCGGCCTGTAGTCA
CTGGCACAACGCGTTACCCGGTAAGCCAATCGGGTATACACGGTCGTCATACTGCAGACAGGGTTCTTCT
ACTTTGCAAGATAGTCTTGAGTAGTAAAATAAATAGATAGAGAAAATCAGCCTCGACTGTGCCTTCTAGT
TGCCAGCCATCTGTTGTTTGCCCCTCCCCCGTGCCTTCCTTGACCCTGGAAGGTGCCACTCCCACTGTCC
TTTCCTAATAAAATGAGGAAATTGCATCACAACACTCAACCCTATCTCGGTCTATTCTTTTGATTTATAA
GGGATTTTGCCGATTTCGGCCTATTGGTTAAAAAATGAGCTGATTTAACAAAAATTTAACGCGAATTAAT
TCTGTGGAATGTGTGTCAGTTAGGGTGTGGAAAGTCCCCAGGCTCCCCAGCAGGCAGAAGTATGCAAAGC
ATGCATCTCAATTAGTCAGCAACCAGGTGTGGAAAGTCCCCAGGCTCCCCAGCAGGCAGAAGTATGCAAA
GCATGCATCTCAATTAGTCAGCAACCATAGTCCCGCCCCTAACTCCGCCCATCCCGCCCCTAACTCCGCC
CAGTTCCGCCCATTCTCCGCCCCATGGCTGACTAATTTTTTTTATTTATGCAGAGGCCGAGGCCGCCTCT
GCCTCTGAGCTATTCCAGAAGTAGTGAGGAGGCTTTTTTGGAGGCCTAGGCTTTTGCAAAAAGCTCCCGG
GAGCTTGTATATCCATTTTCGGATCTGATCAGCACGTGTTGACAATTAATCATCGGCATAGTATATCGGC
ATAGTATAATACGACAAGGTGAGGAACTAAACCATGACCGAGTACAAGCCCACGGTGCGCCTCGCCACCC
GCGACGACGTCCCCAGGGCCGTACGCACCCTCGCCGCCGCGTTCGCCGACTACCCCGCCACGCGCCACAC
CGTCGATCCGGACCGCCACATCGAGCGGGTCACCGAGCTGCAAGAACTCTTCCTCACGCGCGTCGGGCTC
GACATCGGCAAGGTGTGGGTCGCGGACGACGGCGCCGCGGTGGCGGTCTGGACCACGCCGGAGAGCGTCG
AAGCGGGGGCGGTGTTCGCCGAGATCGGCCCGCGCATGGCCGAGTTGAGCGGTTCCCGGCTGGCCGCGCA
GCAACAGATGGAAGGCCTCCTGGCGCCGCACCGGCCCAAGGAGCCCGCGTGGTTCCTGGCCACCGTCGGC
GTCTCGCCCGACCACCAGGGCAAGGGTCTGGGCAGCGCCGTCGTGCTCCCCGGAGTGGAGGCGGCCGAGC
GCGCCGGGGTGCCCGCCTTCCTGGAGACATCCGCGCCCCGCAACCTCCCCTTCTACGAGCGGCTCGGCTT
CACCGTCACCGCCGACGTCGAGGTGCCCGAAGGACCGCGCACCTGGTGCATGACCCGCAAGCCCGGTGCC
TGACACGTGCTACGAGATTTCGATTCCACCGCCGCCTTCTATGAAAGGTTGGGCTTCGGAATCGTTTTCC
GGGACGCCGGCTGGATGATCCTCCAGCGCGGGGATCTCATGCTGGAGTTCTTCGCCCACCCCAACTTGTT
TATTGCAGCTTATAATGGTTACAAATAAAGCAATAGCATCACAAATTTCACAAATAAAGCATTTTTTTCA
CTGCATTCTAGTTGTGGTTTGTCCAAACTCATCAATGTATCTTATCATGTCTGTATACCGTCGACCTCTA
GCTAGAGCTTGGCGTAATCATGGTCATTACCAATGCTTAATCAGTGAGGCACCTATCTCAGCGATCTGTC
TATTTCGTTCATCCATAGTTGCCTGACTCCCCGTCGTGTAGATAACTACGATACGGGAGGGCTTACCATC
TGGCCCCAGCGCTGCGATGATACCGCGAGAACCACGCTCACCGGCTCCGGATTTATCAGCAATAAACCAG
CCAGCCGGAAGGGCCGAGCGCAGAAGTGGTCCTGCAACTTTATCCGCCTCCATCCAGTCTATTAATTGTT
GCCGGGAAGCTAGAGTAAGTAGTTCGCCAGTTAATAGTTTGCGCAACGTTGTTGCCATCGCTACAGGCAT
CGTGGTGTCACGCTCGTCGTTTGGTATGGCTTCATTCAGCTCCGGTTCCCAACGATCAAGGCGAGTTACA
TGATCCCCCATGTTGTGCAAAAAAGCGGTTAGCTCCTTCGGTCCTCCGATCGTTGTCAGAAGTAAGTTGG
CCGCAGTGTTATCACTCATGGTTATGGCAGCACTGCATAATTCTCTTACTGTCATGCCATCCGTAAGATG
CTTTTCTGTGACTGGTGAGTACTCAACCAAGTCATTCTGAGAATAGTGTATGCGGCGACCGAGTTGCTCT
TGCCCGGCGTCAATACGGGATAATACCGCGCCACATAGCAGAACTTTAAAAGTGCTCATCATTGGAAAAC
GTTCTTCGGGGCGAAAACTCTCAAGGATCTTACCGCTGTTGAGATCCAGTTCGATGTAACCCACTCGTGC
ACCCAACTGATCTTCAGCATCTTTTACTTTCACCAGCGTTTCTGGGTGAGCAAAAACAGGAAGGCAAAAT
GCCGCAAAAAAGGGAATAAGGGCGACACGGAAATGTTGAATACTCATATTCTTCCTT
Features (pLannotate 1.2.2; 24 found; start..end, strand, type, name):
    119..143     -  CDS            KanR (fragment): aminoglycoside phosphotransferase; aph(3')-Ia; confers resistance to kanamycin
    254..842     +  rep_origin     ori: high-copy-number ColE1/pMB1/pBR322/pUC origin of replication
   1067..1084    +  terminator     rrnB T2 terminator (fragment): transcription terminator T2 from the E. coli rrnB gene
   1109..1128    -  CDS            lacZα (fragment): LacZα fragment of β-galactosidase; lacZ fragment
   1584..1600    +  protein_bind   lac operator: The lac repressor binds to the lac operator to inhibit transcription in E. coli. This inhibition can be relieved by adding lactose or isopropyl-β-D-thiogalactopyranoside (IPTG). lac repressor encoded by lacI
   1843..2146    +  enhancer       CMV enhancer: human cytomegalovirus immediate early enhancer
   2147..2350    +  promoter       CMV promoter: human cytomegalovirus (CMV) immediate early promoter
   2486..2529    +  intron         CMV intron (fragment): modified intron A from human cytomegalovirus
   2581..2599    +  promoter       SP6 promoter: promoter for bacteriophage SP6 RNA polymerase
   2603..2640    +  CDS            IgH signal sequence (fragment): signal sequence from the mouse immunoglobulin heavy chain variable region
   2746..3702    +  CDS            NECTIN4 (fragment): NECT4_HUMAN - Also known as LNIR, PRR4, PVRL4. Experimental evidence at protein level: Swiss-Prot protein existence level 1. (Microbial infection) Acts as a receptor for measles virus. From Homo sapiens (Human).
   3799..3978    +  CDS            Comp (fragment): COMP_RAT - Experimental evidence at protein level: Swiss-Prot protein existence level 1. May play a role in the structural integrity of cartilage via its interaction with other extracellular matrix proteins such as the collagens and fibronectin. Can mediate the interaction of chondrocytes with the cartilage extracellular matrix through interaction with cell surface integrin receptors. Could play a role in the pathogenesis of osteoarthritis. Potent suppressor of apoptosis in both primary chondrocytes and transformed cells. Suppresses apoptosis by blocking the activation of caspase-3 and by indu
   3966..5418    +  CDS            SEAP (fragment): secreted alkaline phosphatase from human placenta The natural enzyme has a C-terminal transmembrane sequence that is replaced by a GPI anchor.
   5443..5484    +  CDS            AviTag™ (fragment): peptide tag that allows for enzymatic biotinylation
   5488..5511    +  CDS            8xHis: 8xHis affinity tag
   5657..5768    +  polyA_signal   bGH poly(A) signal: bovine growth hormone polyadenylation signal
   5769..5877    +  rep_origin     f1 ori (fragment): f1 bacteriophage origin of replication; arrow indicates direction of (+) strand synthesis
   5891..6220    +  promoter       SV40 promoter: SV40 enhancer and early promoter
   6268..6315    +  promoter       EM7 promoter: synthetic bacterial promoter&nbsp
   6334..6933    +  CDS            PuroR (fragment): puromycin N-acetyltransferase; pac from Streptomyces; confers resistance to puromycin
   6943..7068    +  CDS            ble (fragment): BLE_KLEPN - Experimental evidence at protein level: Swiss-Prot protein existence level 1. Binding protein with a strong affinity to the bleomycin family of antibiotics. Binds to CL990; an antimitotic-antibiotic compound. From Klebsiella pneumoniae.
   7063..7184    +  polyA_signal   SV40 poly(A) signal: SV40 polyadenylation signal
   7237..8097    -  CDS            AmpR: β-lactamase; bla; confers resistance to ampicillin, carbenicillin, and related antibiotics
   8100..89      -  promoter       AmpR promoter (fragment) (across the origin): bla
