[The description below was written by a language model from this plasmid's Addgene catalogue record and pLannotate feature annotations shown in this document.]
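Description:
pD649-HAsp-NECTIN4-COMP5AP-AviTag-9xHis is a mammalian expression plasmid built on the pD649 backbone for producing the extracellular domain of human NECTIN4 (also known as PVRL4 or nectin-4) as a secreted fusion protein. It is propagated in E. coli at high copy from a ColE1/pUC-type origin with ampicillin selection through β-lactamase. The sequenced record is about 8.1 kb, consistent with the listed backbone plus a 954 bp insert. An SV40 early promoter/EM7 promoter unit drives a puromycin N-acetyltransferase gene followed by an SV40 poly(A) signal, which would allow puromycin selection in mammalian cells. Short annotated fragments of KanR, lacZα, ble and f1 ori appear to be non-functional remnants.

Expression is driven by the CMV enhancer and immediate-early promoter, followed by a portion of CMV intron A and an SP6 promoter that can serve for in vitro transcription or as a sequencing primer site. The open reading frame begins with a signal peptide, named HAsp in the construct title but matched by the annotation software to a fragment of an immunoglobulin heavy-chain leader. The NECTIN4 ectodomain follows, cloned between preserved NotI and AscI sites. Downstream, supplied by the backbone, are a segment of rat cartilage oligomeric matrix protein (whose coiled coil is known to form pentamers), human placental alkaline phosphatase, an AviTag for enzymatic biotinylation and a polyhistidine tag (annotated as 8xHis, named 9xHis), ending at a bGH poly(A) signal. This design yields a multimerized, enzymatically detectable and purifiable ectodomain, suited to the avidity-based binding screens of cell-surface protein interactions for which the collection was made. The depositor notes that some plasmids in the collection may carry an IS4-like transposase insertion upstream of the CMV promoter; none is annotated here.
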