Addgene plasmid #157319: pD649-HAsp-NECTIN4-COMP5AP-AviTag-9xHis
Purpose: Mammalian expression of cell-surface protein extracellular domain fused to COMP5AP-AviTag-9xHis. Protein is secreted from cells.
Depositing lab: Chris Garcia. Depositing organization: Stanford University. Publication: A Human IgSF Cell-Surface Interactome Reveals a Complex Network of Protein-Protein Interactions. Wojtowicz WM, Vielmetter J, Fernandes RA, Siepe DH, Eastman CL, Chisholm GB, Cox S, Klock H, Anderson PW, Rue SM, Miller JJ, Glaser SM, Bragstad ML, Vance J, Lam AW, Lesley SA, Zinn K, Garcia KC. Cell. 2020 Aug 20;182(4):1027-1043.e17. doi: 10.1016/j.cell.2020.07.025. PubMed 32822567.
Backbone
  Vector backbone: pD649
  Backbone size w/o insert (bp): 7153
  Vector type: Mammalian Expression
Growth in bacteria
  Bacterial resistance: Ampicillin, 100 μg/mL
  Growth temperature: 37°C
  Growth strain: DH5alpha
  Copy number: High Copy
Gene/Insert
  Gene/Insert name: NECTIN4 (alt name: NECT4)
  Species: H. sapiens (human)
  Insert size (bp): 954
  Entrez Gene: NECTIN4 (a.k.a. EDSS1, LNIR, PRR4, PVRL4, nectin-4)
  Promoter: CMV/SP6
  Tag / fusion protein: COMP5AP-AviTag-9xHis (C terminal on backbone)
  Cloning method: Restriction Enzyme; 5′ cloning site GCGGCCGC (not destroyed); 3′ cloning site GGCGCGCC (not destroyed)
  Sequencing primers: 5′ ATTTAGGTGACACTATAG; 3′ CGTCGCACTCCATCACGGTG
Resource information
  A portion of this plasmid was derived from a plasmid made by: synthesis by ThermoFisher
Terms and licenses: Academic/Nonprofit Terms; Industry Terms: Not Available to Industry
Depositor comments: Some plasmids in this collection may have an IS4-like element ISVsa5 family transposase upstream of the CMV promoter.
How to cite: pD649-HAsp-NECTIN4-COMP5AP-AviTag-9xHis was a gift from Chris Garcia (Addgene plasmid # 157319 ; http://n2t.net/addgene:157319 ; RRID:Addgene_157319)
