>Addgene plasmid #157319 | pD649-HAsp-NECTIN4-COMP5AP-AviTag-9xHis | depositor partial sequence | sequence record 303748 | insert (extracellular domain)
GGCGAACTGGAAACATCTGATGTGGTTACAGTGGTGCTCGGCCAGGATGCCAAGCTGCCCTGTTTTTACA
GAGGCGACTCTGGCGAGCAAGTCGGACAAGTGGCTTGGGCTAGAGTTGATGCTGGCGAAGGCGCTCAAGA
ACTGGCCCTGCTGCACTCTAAGTACGGACTGCATGTGTCCCCAGCCTACGAGGGAAGAGTTGAACAGCCG
CCTCCTCCTAGAAACCCTCTGGATGGAAGCGTGCTGCTGAGAAATGCCGTGCAGGCCGATGAGGGCGAGT
ACGAGTGTAGAGTGTCTACCTTTCCAGCCGGCAGCTTCCAGGCCAGACTGAGACTGAGAGTTCTGGTGCC
TCCTCTGCCTTCTCTGAACCCTGGACCTGCTCTGGAAGAAGGCCAAGGACTGACACTGGCCGCCTCTTGT
ACAGCCGAAGGATCTCCTGCTCCTAGCGTGACCTGGGATACCGAAGTGAAGGGCACCACCAGCAGCAGAA
GCTTCAAGCACAGTAGATCTGCCGCCGTGACCAGCGAGTTTCATCTGGTGCCCAGCAGATCCATGAACGG
CCAGCCTCTGACATGCGTGGTGTCTCATCCTGGACTGCTGCAGGACCAGAGAATCACCCACATCCTGCAC
GTGTCCTTTCTGGCCGAGGCCTCTGTTAGAGGACTGGAAGATCAGAACCTGTGGCACATCGGCAGAGAAG
GGGCCATGCTGAAGTGTCTGTCTGAGGGACAGCCTCCTCCAAGCTACAACTGGACAAGACTGGATGGCCC
TCTGCCTAGCGGAGTCAGAGTGGATGGCGATACACTGGGCTTTCCACCTCTGACAACAGAGCACAGCGGC
ATCTACGTGTGCCACGTGTCCAACGAGTTCAGCAGCAGGGATAGCCAAGTGACCGTGGACGTGCTGGACC
CTCAAGAGGATTCTGGCAAACAGGTGGACCTGGTGTCCGCCTCT
